Addgene plasmid #103659: LSB-hsa-miR-577
Purpose: Used to sense miRNA activity using fluorescence based tools. hsa-miR-577 target in 3' UTR of of mKate. miRNA activity can be measured by the repression of mKate2 relative to EBFP2 fluorescent proteins . Plasmid is inherently unstable; please see Depositor Comments
Depositing lab: Ron Weiss. Depositing organization: Massachusetts Institute of Technology. Publication: A mixed antagonistic/synergistic miRNA repression model enables accurate predictions of multi-input miRNA sensor activity. Gam JJ, Babb J, Weiss R. Nat Commun. 2018 Jun 22;9(1):2430. doi: 10.1038/s41467-018-04575-0. PubMed 29934631.
Backbone
  Vector backbone: Low Sensor Backbone (LSB)
  Vector type: Mammalian Expression, Synthetic Biology
Growth in bacteria
  Bacterial resistance: Ampicillin and Kanamycin, 100 & 50 μg/mL
  Growth temperature: 30°C
  Growth strain: NEB Stable
  Copy number: High Copy
Gene/Insert
  Gene/Insert name: hsa-miR-577 target
  Species: H. sapiens (human)
  Entrez Gene: MIR577 (a.k.a. MIRN577, hsa-mir-577, mir-577)
  Promoter: EF-1a
  Cloning method: Gibson Cloning
Terms and licenses: Academic/Nonprofit Terms; Industry Terms: Not Available to Industry
Depositor comments: Please note that this plasmid is inherently unstable due to a repeating poly A element. We recommend performing a diagnostic digest on multiple colonies upon receipt. The depositors would like to note the presence of several discrepancies between the depositor sequence and physical plasmid sequence. In particular, the sequences upstream and downstream of the puromycin coding region have 10 bp insertions which do not affect the ability to perform puromycin selection. The sequences for those regions within the physical plasmids are as follows: Upstream of Puro: GAATTCGACCGCCTGTCTCAAGGTGCCACC; Downstream of Puro: GCTTTGAGACTACGCGTGAATTCACTCCTC. Please contact if you are interested in this plasmid prior to placing an order.
How to cite: LSB-hsa-miR-577 was a gift from Ron Weiss (Addgene plasmid # 103659 ; http://n2t.net/addgene:103659 ; RRID:Addgene_103659)
