[The description below was written by a language model from this plasmid's Addgene catalogue record and pLannotate feature annotations shown in this document.]
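Description:
LSB-hsa-miR-577 is a mammalian expression plasmid of about 11 kb built on the Low Sensor Backbone (LSB). It serves as a fluorescent sensor of microRNA activity in synthetic biology work. In E. coli it replicates from a high-copy ColE1/pUC-type origin and carries both an ampicillin (β-lactamase) and a kanamycin (aph(3')-Ia) resistance gene, so it is selected with both antibiotics. A puromycin N-acetyltransferase coding sequence followed by a rabbit β-globin poly(A) signal provides selection in mammalian cells. No dedicated mammalian promoter is annotated upstream of this gene in the feature table.

The payload is two parallel transcription units. Each is driven by the human EF-1α core promoter with its intron A and ends in β-globin 3' sequence and a poly(A) signal. Both are flanked by attB4/attB1/attB2 Gateway recombination scars left from assembly. The first unit encodes the red fluorescent protein mKate2. According to the record, its 3' UTR holds the target site for human miR-577, presumably in the unannotated stretch between attB2 and the β-globin element, although the site is not annotated as a feature. The second unit encodes the blue protein EBFP2 without a miRNA target and acts as an internal reference for plasmid dosage and expression. When miR-577 is active in transfected cells it represses the mKate2 transcript, so a fall in mKate2 fluorescence relative to EBFP2 measures miRNA activity.

The depositor notes that the repeated poly(A) elements make the plasmid inherently unstable. The physical plasmid also differs slightly from the deposited sequence, including short insertions flanking the puromycin gene that do not impair puromycin selection.
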