Features (pLannotate 1.2.2; 28 found; start..end, strand, type, name):
     87..675     -  rep_origin     ori: high-copy-number ColE1/pMB1/pBR322/pUC origin of replication
    846..1706    -  CDS            AmpR: β-lactamase; bla; confers resistance to ampicillin, carbenicillin, and related antibiotics
   1707..1778    -  promoter       AmpR promoter: bla
   1857..2456    +  CDS            PuroR: puromycin N-acetyltransferase; pac from Streptomyces alboniger; confers resistance to puromycin
   2461..2541    +  CDS            HBB (fragment): HBB_PONPY - Experimental evidence at transcript level: Swiss-Prot protein existence level 2. Involved in oxygen transport from the lung to the various peripheral tissues. From Pongo pygmaeus (Bornean orangutan).
   2612..2667    +  polyA_signal   β-globin poly(A) signal: rabbit β-globin polyadenylation signal (Gil and Proudfoot, 1987)
   3646..3666    +  protein_bind   attB4: mutant version of attB; core recombination site for the Gateway® BP reaction BP Clonase™
   3734..3945    +  promoter       EF-1α core promoter: core promoter for human elongation factor EF-1α
   3946..4884    +  intron         EF-1α intron A: intron upstream of the start codon of human EF-1α
   4911..4931    +  protein_bind   attB1: mutant version of attB; core recombination site for the Gateway® BP reaction BP Clonase™
   4951..5646    +  CDS            mKate2: mKate2 is a basic (constitutively fluorescent) red fluorescent protein published in 2009, derived from Entacmaea quadricolor. It is reported to be a rapidly-maturing monomer with moderate acid sensitivity.
   5666..5690    -  protein_bind   attB2: mutant version of attB; recombination site for the Gateway® BP reaction BP Clonase™
   5830..5904    +  CDS            HBB (fragment): HBB_PONPY - Experimental evidence at transcript level: Swiss-Prot protein existence level 2. Involved in oxygen transport from the lung to the various peripheral tissues. From Pongo pygmaeus (Bornean orangutan).
   5975..6030    +  polyA_signal   β-globin poly(A) signal: rabbit β-globin polyadenylation signal (Gil and Proudfoot, 1987)
   6414..6439    +  misc_feature   SA: splice acceptor site
   7111..7131    +  protein_bind   attB4: mutant version of attB; core recombination site for the Gateway® BP reaction BP Clonase™
   7199..7410    +  promoter       EF-1α core promoter: core promoter for human elongation factor EF-1α
   7411..8349    +  intron         EF-1α intron A: intron upstream of the start codon of human EF-1α
   8376..8396    +  protein_bind   attB1: mutant version of attB; core recombination site for the Gateway® BP reaction BP Clonase™
   8407..9123    +  CDS            EBFP2: EBFP2 is a basic (constitutively fluorescent) blue fluorescent protein published in 2007, derived from Aequorea victoria. It is reported to be a rapidly-maturing monomer with moderate acid sensitivity.
   9131..9155    -  protein_bind   attB2: mutant version of attB; recombination site for the Gateway® BP reaction BP Clonase™
   9159..9239    +  CDS            HBB (fragment): HBB_PONPY - Experimental evidence at transcript level: Swiss-Prot protein existence level 2. Involved in oxygen transport from the lung to the various peripheral tissues. From Pongo pygmaeus (Bornean orangutan).
   9310..9365    +  polyA_signal   β-globin poly(A) signal: rabbit β-globin polyadenylation signal (Gil and Proudfoot, 1987)
   9748..9770    -  protein_bind   lac operator (fragment): The lac repressor binds to the lac operator to inhibit transcription in E. coli. This inhibition can be relieved by adding lactose or isopropyl-β-D-thiogalactopyranoside (IPTG). lac repressor encoded by lacI
   9774..9804    -  promoter       lac promoter: promoter for the E. coli lac operon
   9819..9840    -  protein_bind   CAP binding site: CAP binding activates transcription in the presence of cAMP. E. coli catabolite activator protein
   9853..9892    -  CDS            lacI (fragment): lac repressor; lacI; The lac repressor binds to the lac operator to inhibit transcription in E. coli. This inhibition can be relieved by adding lactose or isopropyl-β-D-thiogalactopyranoside (IPTG).
  10065..10874   +  CDS            KanR: aminoglycoside phosphotransferase; aph(3')-Ia; confers resistance to kanamycin in bacteria or G418 (Geneticin®) in eukaryotes
>Addgene plasmid #103659 | LSB-hsa-miR-577 | depositor full sequence | sequence record 196366 | Full Sequence
AATTGAGGGGATAACGCAGGAAAGAACATGTGAGCAAAAGGCCAGCAAAAGGCCAGGAACCGTAAAAAGG
CCGCGTTGCTGGCGTTTTTCCATAGGCTCCGCCCCCCTGACGAGCATCACAAAAATCGACGCTCAAGTCA
GAGGTGGCGAAACCCGACAGGACTATAAAGATACCAGGCGTTTCCCCCTGGAAGCTCCCTCGTGCGCTCT
CCTGTTCCGACCCTGCCGCTTACCGGATACCTGTCCGCCTTTCTCCCTTCGGGAAGCGTGGCGCTTTCTC
ATAGCTCACGCTGTAGGTATCTCAGTTCGGTGTAGGTCGTTCGCTCCAAGCTGGGCTGTGTGCACGAACC
CCCCGTTCAGCCCGACCGCTGCGCCTTATCCGGTAACTATCGTCTTGAGTCCAACCCGGTAAGACACGAC
TTATCGCCACTGGCAGCAGCCACTGGTAACAGGATTAGCAGAGCGAGGTATGTAGGCGGTGCTACAGAGT
TCTTGAAGTGGTGGCCTAACTACGGCTACACTAGAAGAACAGTATTTGGTATCTGCGCTCTGCTGAAGCC
AGTTACCTTCGGAAAAAGAGTTGGTAGCTCTTGATCCGGCAAACAAACCACCGCTGGTAGCGGTGGTTTT
TTTGTTTGCAAGCAGCAGATTACGCGCAGAAAAAAAGGATCTCAAGAAGATCCTTTGATCTTTTCTACGG
GGTCTGACGCTCAGTGGAACGAAAACTCACGTTAAGGGATTTTGGTCATGAGATTATCAAAAAGGATCTT
CACCTAGATCCTTTTAAATTAAAAATGAAGTTTTAAATCAATCTAAAGTATATATGAGTAAACTTGGTCT
GACAGTTACCAATGCTTAATCAGTGAGGCACCTATCTCAGCGATCTGTCTATTTCGTTCATCCATAGTTG
CCTGACTCCCCGTCGTGTAGATAACTACGATACGGGAGGGCTTACCATCTGGCCCCAGTGCTGCAATGAT
ACCGCGAGAACCACGCTCACCGGCTCCAGATTTATCAGCAATAAACCAGCCAGCCGGAAGGGCCGAGCGC
AGAAGTGGTCCTGCAACTTTATCCGCCTCCATCCAGTCTATTAATTGTTGCCGGGAAGCTAGAGTAAGTA
GTTCGCCAGTTAATAGTTTGCGCAACGTTGTTGCCATTGCTACAGGCATCGTGGTGTCACGCTCGTCGTT
TGGTATGGCTTCATTCAGCTCCGGTTCCCAACGATCAAGGCGAGTTACATGATCCCCCATGTTGTGCAAA
AAAGCGGTTAGCTCCTTCGGTCCTCCGATCGTTGTCAGAAGTAAGTTGGCCGCAGTGTTATCACTCATGG
TTATGGCAGCACTGCATAATTCTCTTACTGTCATGCCATCCGTAAGATGCTTTTCTGTGACTGGTGAGTA
CTCAACCAAGTCATTCTGAGAATAGTGTATGCGGCGACCGAGTTGCTCTTGCCCGGCGTCAATACGGGAT
AATACCGCGCCACATAGCAGAACTTTAAAAGTGCTCATCATTGGAAAACGTTCTTCGGGGCGAAAACTCT
CAAGGATCTTACCGCTGTTGAGATCCAGTTCGATGTAACCCACTCGTGCACCCAACTGATCTTCAGCATC
TTTTACTTTCACCAGCGTTTCTGGGTGAGCAAAAACAGGAAGGCAAAATGCCGCAAAAAAGGGAATAAGG
GCGACACGGAAATGTTGAATACTCATACTCTTCCTTTTTCAATATTATTGAAGCATTTATCAGGGTTATT
GTCTCATGAGCGGATACATATTTGAATGTAGCTCCGAATTTCTCGAGGGCTTGTCGACGACGGCGGTCTC
CGTCGTCAGGATCATGAATTCGACCCGCCTGCCACCATGACCGAGTACAAGCCCACGGTGCGCCTCGCCA
CCCGCGACGACGTCCCCCGGGCCGTACGCACCCTCGCCGCCGCGTTCGCCGACTACCCCGCCACGCGCCA
CACCGTCGACCCGGACCGCCACATCGAGCGGGTCACCGAGCTGCAAGAACTCTTCCTCACGCGCGTCGGG
CTCGACATCGGCAAGGTGTGGGTCGCGGACGACGGCGCCGCGGTGGCGGTCTGGACCACGCCGGAGAGCG
TCGAAGCGGGGGCGGTGTTCGCCGAGATCGGCCCGCGCATGGCCGAGTTGAGCGGTTCCCGGCTGGCCGC
GCAGCAACAGATGGAAGGCCTCCTGGCGCCGCACCGGCCCAAGGAGCCCGCGTGGTTCCTGGCCACCGTC
GGCGTCTCGCCCGACCACCAGGGCAAGGGTCTGGGCAGCGCCGTCGTGCTCCCCGGAGTGGAGGCGGCCG
AGCGCGCCGGGGTGCCCGCCTTCCTGGAGACATCCGCGCCCCGCAACCTCCCCTTCTACGAGCGGCTCGG
CTTCACCGTCACCGCCGACGTCGAGGTGCCCGAAGGACCGCGCACCTGGTGCATGACCCGCAAGCCCGGT
GCCTGATACGCGTGAATTCACTCCTCAGGTGCAGGCTGCCTATCAGAAGGTGGTGGCTGGTGTGGCCAAT
GCCCTGGCTCACAAATACCACTGAGATCTTTTTCCCTCTGCCAAAAATTATGGGGACATCATGAAGCCCC
TTGAGCATCTGACTTCTGGCTAATAAAGGAAATTTATTTTCATTGCAATAGTGTGTTGGAATTTTTTGTG
TCTCTCACTCGGAAGGACATATGGGAGGGCAAATCATTTAAAACATCAGAATGAGTATTTGGTTTAGAGT
TTGGCAACATATGCCCATATGCTGGCTGCCATGAACAAAGGTTGGCTATAAAGAGGTCATCAGTATATGA
AACAGCCCCCTGCTGTCCATTCCTTATTCCATAGAAAAGCCTTGACTTGAGGTTAGATTTTTTTTATATT
TTGTTTTGTGTTATTTTTTTCTTTAACATCCCTAAAATTTTCCTTACATGTTTTACTAGCCAGATTTTTC
CTCCTCTCCTGACTACTCCCAGTCATAGCTGTCCCTCTTCTCTTATGGAGATCCCTCGACCTGCAGCCCA
AGCTTGAATTCTCTAGAATTACCCTGTTATCCCTATGCTTGGTTTACCGAGCTCTTATTGGTTTTCAAAC
TTCATTGACTGTGCCCAACGCGCCTGGGAGCTCACGGGGACAGCCCCCCCCCAAAGCCCCCAGGGATGTA
ATTACGTCCCTCCCCCGCTAGGGGGCAGCAGCGAGCCGCCCGGGGCTCCGCTCCGGTCCGGCGCTCCCCC
CGCATCCCCGAGCCGGCAGCGTGCGGGGACAGCCCGGGCACGGGGAAGGTGGCACGGGATCGCTTTCCTC
TGAACGCTTCTCGCTGCTCTTTGAGCCTGCAGACACCTGGGGGGATACGGGGAAAAAGCTAGGCTGAAAG
ACCGGTTCTTAGAATGACACGCGCCTGGGAGCTCACGGGGACAGCCCCCCCCCAAAGCCCCCAGGGATGT
AATTACGTCCCTCCCCCGCTAGGGGGCAGCAGCGAGCCGCCCGGGGCTCCGCTCCGGTCCGGCGCTCCCC
CCGCATCCCCGAGCCGGCAGCGTGCGGGGACAGCCCGGGCACGGGGAAGGTGGCACGGGATCGCTTTCCT
CTGAACGCTTCTCGCTGCTCTTTGAGCCTGCAGACACCTGGGGGGATACGGGGAAAAAGCTAACTTCTGA
GACGACAACTTTGTATAGAAAAGTTGGCTCCGAATTCGCCCTTGACAGCAGAGATCCAGTTTGGTTAATT
AATTGGCTCCGGTGCCCGTCAGTGGGCAGAGCGCACATCGCCCACAGTCCCCGAGAAGTTGTGGGGAGGG
GTCGGCAATTGAACCGGTGCCTAGAGAAGGTGGCGCGGGGTAAACTGGGAAAGTGATGTCGTGTACTGGC
TCCGCCTTTTTCCCGAGGGTGGGGGAGAACCGTATATAAGTGCAGTAGTCGCCGTGAACGTTCTTTTTCG
CAACGGGTTTGCCGCCAGAACACAGGTAAGTGCCGTGTGTGGTTCCCGCGGGCCTGGCCTCTTTACGGGT
TATGGCCCTTGCGTGCCTTGAATTACTTCCACCTGGCTGCAGTACGTGATTCTTGATCCCGAGCTTCGGG
TTGGAAGTGGGTGGGAGAGTTCGAGGCCTTGCGCTTAAGGAGCCCCTTCGCCTCGTGCTTGAGTTGAGGC
CTGGCCTGGGCGCTGGGGCCGCCGCGTGCGAATCTGGTGGCACCTTCGCGCCTGTCTCGCTGCTTTCGAT
AAGTCTCTAGCCATTTAAAATTTTTGATGACCTGCTGCGACGCTTTTTTTCTGGCAAGATAGTCTTGTAA
ATGCGGGCCAAGATCTGCACACTGGTATTTCGGTTTTTGGGGCCGCGGGCGGCGACGGGGCCCGTGCGTC
CCAGCGCACATGTTCGGCGAGGCGGGGCCTGCGAGCGCGGCCACCGAGAATCGGACGGGGGTAGTCTCAA
GCTGGCCGGCCTGCTCTGGTGCCTGGCCTCGCGCCGCCGTGTATCGCCCCGCCCTGGGCGGCAAGGCTGG
CCCGGTCGGCACCAGTTGCGTGAGCGGAAAGATGGCCGCTTCCCGGCCCTGCTGCAGGGAGCTCAAAATG
GAGGACGCGGCGCTCGGGAGAGCGGGCGGGTGAGTCACCCACACAAAGGAAAAGGGCCTTTCCGTCCTCA
GCCGTCGCTTCATGTGACTCCACGGAGTACCGGGCGCCGTCCAGGCACCTCGATTAGTTCTCGAGCTTTT
GGAGTACGTCGTCTTTAGGTTGGGGGGAGGGGTTTTATGCGATGGAGTTTCCCCACACTGAGTGGGTGGA
GACTGAAGTTAGGCCAGCTTGGCACTTGATGTAATTCTCCTTGGAATTTGCCCTTTTTGAGTTTGGATCT
TGGTTCATTCTCAAGCCTCAGACAGTGGTTCAAAGTTTTTTTCTTCCATTTCAGGTGTCGTGAGAAGGGC
GAATTCGACCCAAGTTTGTACAAAAAAGCAGGCTGGATCCAGGTGCCACCATGGTGAGCGAGCTGATTAA
GGAGAACATGCACATGAAGCTGTACATGGAGGGCACCGTGAACAACCACCACTTCAAGTGCACATCCGAG
GGCGAAGGCAAGCCCTACGAGGGCACCCAGACCATGAGAATCAAGGCGGTCGAGGGCGGCCCTCTCCCCT
TCGCCTTCGACATCCTGGCTACCAGCTTCATGTACGGCAGCAAAACCTTCATCAACCACACCCAGGGCAT
CCCCGACTTCTTTAAGCAGTCCTTCCCCGAGGGCTTCACATGGGAGAGAGTCACCACATACGAAGATGGG
GGCGTGCTGACCGCTACCCAGGACACCAGCCTCCAGGACGGCTGCCTCATCTACAACGTCAAGATCAGAG
GGGTGAACTTCCCATCCAACGGCCCTGTGATGCAGAAGAAAACACTCGGCTGGGAGGCCTCCACCGAGAC
ACTGTACCCCGCTGACGGCGGCCTGGAAGGCAGAGCCGACATGGCCCTGAAGCTCGTGGGCGGGGGCCAC
CTGATCTGCAACCTTAAGACCACATACAGATCCAAGAAACCCGCTAAGAACCTCAAGATGCCCGGCGTCT
ACTATGTGGACAGGAGACTGGAAAGAATCAAGGAGGCCGACAAAGAGACATACGTCGAGCAGCACGAGGT
GGCTGTGGCCAGATACTGCGACCTCCCTAGCAAACTGGGGCACAAACTTAATTGAGAATTCTACCACCCA
GCTTTCTTGTACAAAGTGGTACGTCTCAAGACCAGAGGTCTCTGCTTATACAGAGCAGGTACCAATATTT
TATCTACAGGTACCAATATTTTATCTACAGGTACCAATATTTTATCTACAGGTACCAATATTTTATCTAC
AACCAGAAGAGACCTGTGCTTCACTCCTCAGGTGCAGGCTGCCTATCAGAAGGTGGTGGCTGGTGTGGCC
AATGCCCTGGCTCACAAATACCACTGAGATCTTTTTCCCTCTGCCAAAAATTATGGGGACATCATGAAGC
CCCTTGAGCATCTGACTTCTGGCTAATAAAGGAAATTTATTTTCATTGCAATAGTGTGTTGGAATTTTTT
GTGTCTCTCACTCGGAAGGACATATGGGAGGGCAAATCATTTAAAACATCAGAATGAGTATTTGGTTTAG
AGTTTGGCAACATATGCCCATATGCTGGCTGCCATGAACAAAGGTTGGCTATAAAGAGGTCATCAGTATA
TGAAACAGCCCCCTGCTGTCCATTCCTTATTCCATAGAAAAGCCTTGACTTGAGGTTAGATTTTTTTTAT
ATTTTGTTTTGTGTTATTTTTTTCTTTAACATCCCTAAAATTTTCCTTACATGTTTTACTAGCCAGATTT
TTCCTCCTCTCCTGACTACTCCCAGTCATAGCTGTCCCTCTTCTCTTATGGAGATCCCGAGCGGTGCGTT
TTTATGCTTGTAGTATTGTATAATGTTTTTAAGATCCAAGCTTCTGACCTCTTCTCTTCCTCCCACAGGG
CCTCGAGACAATTGCATCGATGGTACCAGTGAAAGTCTGCAATGAATTCGAGTTGGCGCGCCTGTCATTC
TAAATCTCTCTTTCAGCCTAAAGCTTTTTCCCCGTATCCCCCCAGGTGTCTGCAGGCTCAAAGAGCAGCG
AGAAGCGTTCAGAGGAAAGCGATCCCGTGCCACCTTCCCCGTGCCCGGGCTGTCCCCGCACGCTGCCGGC
TCGGGGATGCGGGGGGAGCGCCGGACCGGAGCGGAGCCCCGGGCGGCTCGCTGCTGCCCCCTAGCGGGGG
AGGGACGTAATTACATCCCTGGGGGCTTTGGGAGGGGGCTGTCCCCGTGAGCTCCCAGGCGCGCCTGTCA
TTCTAAATCTCTCTTTCAGCCTAAAGCTTTTTCCCCGTATCCCCCCAGGTGTCTGCAGGCTCAAAGAGCA
GCGAGAAGCGTTCAGAGGAAAGCGATCCCGTGCCACCTTCCCCGTGCCCGGGCTGTCCCCGCACGCTGCC
GGCTCGGGGATGCGGGGGGAGCGCCGGACCGGAGCGGAGCCCCGGGCGGCTCGCTGCTGCCCCCTAGCGG
GGGAGGGACGTAATTACATCCCTGGGGGCTTTGGGGGGGGGCTGTCCCCGTGAGCTCCCAGGCGCGCCAA
CTCGGTACCGTATCGATGTCGACGTTAACGCTAGTGATATCAACTTTGTATAGAAAAGTTGGCTCCGAAT
TCGCCCTTGACAGCAGAGATCCAGTTTGGTTAATTAATTGGCTCCGGTGCCCGTCAGTGGGCAGAGCGCA
CATCGCCCACAGTCCCCGAGAAGTTGTGGGGAGGGGTCGGCAATTGAACCGGTGCCTAGAGAAGGTGGCG
CGGGGTAAACTGGGAAAGTGATGTCGTGTACTGGCTCCGCCTTTTTCCCGAGGGTGGGGGAGAACCGTAT
ATAAGTGCAGTAGTCGCCGTGAACGTTCTTTTTCGCAACGGGTTTGCCGCCAGAACACAGGTAAGTGCCG
TGTGTGGTTCCCGCGGGCCTGGCCTCTTTACGGGTTATGGCCCTTGCGTGCCTTGAATTACTTCCACCTG
GCTGCAGTACGTGATTCTTGATCCCGAGCTTCGGGTTGGAAGTGGGTGGGAGAGTTCGAGGCCTTGCGCT
TAAGGAGCCCCTTCGCCTCGTGCTTGAGTTGAGGCCTGGCCTGGGCGCTGGGGCCGCCGCGTGCGAATCT
GGTGGCACCTTCGCGCCTGTCTCGCTGCTTTCGATAAGTCTCTAGCCATTTAAAATTTTTGATGACCTGC
TGCGACGCTTTTTTTCTGGCAAGATAGTCTTGTAAATGCGGGCCAAGATCTGCACACTGGTATTTCGGTT
TTTGGGGCCGCGGGCGGCGACGGGGCCCGTGCGTCCCAGCGCACATGTTCGGCGAGGCGGGGCCTGCGAG
CGCGGCCACCGAGAATCGGACGGGGGTAGTCTCAAGCTGGCCGGCCTGCTCTGGTGCCTGGCCTCGCGCC
GCCGTGTATCGCCCCGCCCTGGGCGGCAAGGCTGGCCCGGTCGGCACCAGTTGCGTGAGCGGAAAGATGG
CCGCTTCCCGGCCCTGCTGCAGGGAGCTCAAAATGGAGGACGCGGCGCTCGGGAGAGCGGGCGGGTGAGT
CACCCACACAAAGGAAAAGGGCCTTTCCGTCCTCAGCCGTCGCTTCATGTGACTCCACGGAGTACCGGGC
GCCGTCCAGGCACCTCGATTAGTTCTCGAGCTTTTGGAGTACGTCGTCTTTAGGTTGGGGGGAGGGGTTT
TATGCGATGGAGTTTCCCCACACTGAGTGGGTGGAGACTGAAGTTAGGCCAGCTTGGCACTTGATGTAAT
TCTCCTTGGAATTTGCCCTTTTTGAGTTTGGATCTTGGTTCATTCTCAAGCCTCAGACAGTGGTTCAAAG
TTTTTTTCTTCCATTTCAGGTGTCGTGAGAAGGGCGAATTCGACCCAAGTTTGTACAAAAAAGCAGGCTC
GCCACCATGGTGAGCAAGGGCGAGGAGCTGTTCACCGGGGTGGTGCCCATCCTGGTCGAGCTGGACGGCG
ACGTAAACGGCCACAAGTTCAGCGTGAGGGGCGAGGGCGAGGGCGATGCCACCAACGGCAAGCTGACCCT
GAAGTTCATCTGCACCACCGGCAAGCTGCCCGTGCCCTGGCCCACCCTCGTGACCACCCTGAGCCACGGC
GTGCAGTGCTTCGCCCGCTACCCCGACCACATGAAGCAGCACGACTTCTTCAAGTCCGCCATGCCCGAAG
GCTACGTCCAGGAGCGCACCATCTTCTTCAAGGACGACGGCACCTACAAGACCCGCGCCGAGGTGAAGTT
CGAGGGCGACACCCTAGTGAACCGCATCGAGCTGAAGGGCGTCGACTTCAAGGAGGACGGCAACATCCTG
GGGCACAAGCTGGAGTACAACTTCAACAGCCACAACATCTATATCATGGCCGTCAAGCAGAAGAACGGCA
TCAAGGTGAACTTCAAGATCCGCCACAACGTGGAGGACGGCAGCGTGCAGCTCGCCGACCACTACCAGCA
GAACACCCCCATCGGCGACGGCCCCGTGCTGCTGCCCGACAGCCACTACCTGAGCACCCAGTCCGTGCTG
AGCAAAGACCCCAACGAGAAGCGCGATCACATGGTCCTGCTGGAGTTCCGCACCGCCGCCGGGATCACTC
TCGGCATGGACGAGCTGTACAAGTAATACCACCCAGCTTTCTTGTACAAAGTGGTACGCGTGAATTCACT
CCTCAGGTGCAGGCTGCCTATCAGAAGGTGGTGGCTGGTGTGGCCAATGCCCTGGCTCACAAATACCACT
GAGATCTTTTTCCCTCTGCCAAAAATTATGGGGACATCATGAAGCCCCTTGAGCATCTGACTTCTGGCTA
ATAAAGGAAATTTATTTTCATTGCAATAGTGTGTTGGAATTTTTTGTGTCTCTCACTCGGAAGGACATAT
GGGAGGGCAAATCATTTAAAACATCAGAATGAGTATTTGGTTTAGAGTTTGGCAACATATGCCCATATGC
TGGCTGCCATGAACAAAGGTTGGCTATAAAGAGGTCATCAGTATATGAAACAGCCCCCTGCTGTCCATTC
CTTATTCCATAGAAAAGCCTTGACTTGAGGTTAGATTTTTTTTATATTTTGTTTTGTGTTATTTTTTTCT
TTAACATCCCTAAAATTTTCCTTACATGTTTTACTAGCCAGATTTTTCCTCCTCTCCTGACTACTCCCAG
TCATAGCTGTCCCTCTTCTCTTATGGAGATCCCTCGACCTGCAGCCCAAGCTTGGCGTAATCATGGTCAT
AGCTGTTTCCTGTGTGAAATTGTTATCCGCTCACAATTCCACACAACATACGAGCCGGAAGCATAAAGTG
TAAAGCCTGGGGTGCCTAATGAGTGAGCTAACTCACATTAATTGCGTTGCGCTCACTGCCCGCTTTCCAG
TCGGGAAACCTGTCGTGCCAGCGGATCGACAGTACTAAGCTTGGTCTAATACCCAATCTCTCGTCTTATC
CAGATGTTTTATACGCCTCTGGCCCGTGTCTCAAAATCTCTGATGTTACATTGCACAAGATAAAATAATA
TCATCATGAACAATAAAACTGTCTGCTTACATAAACAGTAATACAAGGGGTGTTATGAGCCATATTCAAC
GGGAAACGTCGAGGCCGCGATTAAATTCCAACATGGATGCTGATTTATATGGGTATAAATGGGCTCGCGA
TAATGTCGGGCAATCAGGTGCGACAATCTATCGCTTGTATGGGAAGCCCGATGCGCCAGAGTTGTTTCTG
AAACATGGCAAAGGTAGCGTTGCCAATGATGTTACAGATGAGATGGTCAGACTAAACTGGCTGACGGAAT
TTATGCCTCTTCCGACCATCAAGCATTTTATCCGTACTCCTGATGATGCATGGTTACTCACCACTGCGAT
CCCCGGAAAAACAGCATTCCAGGTATTAGAAGAATATCCTGATTCAGGTGAAAATATTGTTGATGCGCTG
GCAGTGTTCCTGCGCCGGTTGCATTCGATTCCTGTTTGTAATTGTCCTTTTAACAGCGATCGCGTATTTC
GTCTCGCTCAGGCGCAATCACGAATGAATAACGGTTTGGTTGATGCGAGTGATTTTGATGACGAGCGTAA
TGGCTGGCCTGTTGAACAAGTCTGGAAAGAAATGCATAAACTTTTGCCATTCTCACCGGATTCAGTCGTC
ACTCATGGTGATTTCTCACTTGATAACCTTATTTTTGACGAGGGGAAATTAATAGGTTGTATTGATGTTG
GACGAGTCGGAATCGCAGACCGATACCAGGATCTTGCCATCCTATGGAACTGCCTCGGTGAGTTTTCTCC
TTCATTACAGAAACGGCTTTTTCAAAAATATGGTATTGATAATCCTGATATGAATAAATTGCAGTTTCAT
TTGATGCTCGATGAGTTTTTCTAATCAGAATTGGTTAATTGGTTGTAACACTGGCAGAGCATTACGCTGA
CTTGACGGGACGGCGCAAGCTCATGACCAAAATCCCTTAACGTGAGTTACGCGTCGTTCCACTGAGCGTC
AGAGGTATCACTAGTATTACAGAGGTAAGTTATAACAGTCGCCTAACCC
