>Addgene plasmid #103659 | LSB-hsa-miR-577 | depositor partial sequence | sequence record 196367 | hsa-miR-577 target
CAGGTACCAATATTTTATCTA
